>Addgene plasmid #47987 | pICH41258 | depositor full sequence | sequence record 68987 | Full Sequence
GTGGCTCTTCAGTGGACGAAAGGGCCTCGTGATACGCCTATTTTTATAGGTTAATGTCATGATAATAATG
GTTTCTTAGACGTCAGGTGGCACTTTTCGGGGAAATGTGCGCGGAACCCCTATTTGTTTATTTTTCTAAA
TACATTCAAATATGTATCCGCTCATGAGACAATAACCCTGATAAATGCTTCAATAATATTGAAAAAGGAA
GAGTATGCGCTCACGCAACTGGTCCAGAACCTTGACCGAACGCAGCGGTGGTAACGGCGCAGTGGCGGTT
TTCATGGCTTGTTATGACTGTTTTTTTGGGGTACAGTCTATGCCTCGGGCATCCAAGCAGCAAGCGCGTT
ACGCCGTGGGTCGATGTTTGATGTTATGGAGCAGCAACGATGTTACGCAGCAGGGCAGTCGCCCTAAAAC
AAAGTTAAACATCATGAGGGAAGCGGTGATCGCCGAAGTATCGACTCAACTATCAGAGGTAGTTGGCGTC
ATCGAGCGCCATCTCGAACCGACGTTGCTGGCCGTACATTTGTACGGCTCCGCAGTGGATGGCGGCCTGA
AGCCACACAGCGATATTGATTTGCTGGTTACGGTGACCGTAAGGCTTGATGAAACAACGCGGCGAGCTTT
GATCAACGACCTTTTGGAAACTTCGGCTTCCCCTGGAGAGAGCGAGATTCTCCGCGCTGTAGAAGTCACC
ATTGTTGTGCACGACGACATCATTCCGTGGCGTTATCCAGCTAAGCGCGAACTGCAATTTGGAGAATGGC
AGCGCAATGACATTCTTGCAGGTATCTTCGAGCCAGCCACGATCGACATTGATCTGGCTATCTTGCTGAC
AAAAGCAAGAGAACATAGCGTTGCCTTGGTAGGTCCAGCGGCGGAGGAACTCTTTGATCCGGTTCCTGAA
CAGGATCTATTTGAGGCGCTAAATGAAACCTTAACGCTATGGAACTCGCCGCCCGACTGGGCTGGCGATG
AGCGAAATGTAGTGCTTACGTTGTCCCGCATTTGGTACAGCGCAGTAACCGGCAAAATCGCGCCGAAGGA
TGTCGCTGCCGACTGGGCAATGGAGCGCCTGCCGGCCCAGTATCAGCCCGTCATACTTGAAGCTAGACAG
GCTTATCTTGGACAAGAAGAAGATCGCTTGGCCTCGCGCGCAGATCAGTTGGAAGAATTTGTCCATTACG
TAAAAGGCGAGATCACCAAGGTAGTCGGCAAATAACTGTCAGACCAAGTTTACTCATATATACTTTAGAT
TGATTTAAAACTTCATTTTTAATTTAAAAGGATCTAGGTGAAGATCCTTTTTGATAATCTCATGACCAAA
ATCCCTTAACGTGAGTTTTCGTTCCACTGAGCGTCAGACCCCGTAGAAAAGATCAAAGGATCTTCTTGAG
ATCCTTTTTTTCTGCGCGTAATCTGCTGCTTGCAAACAAAAAAACCACCGCTACCAGCGGTGGTTTGTTT
GCCGGATCAAGAGCTACCAACTCTTTTTCCGAAGGTAACTGGCTTCAGCAGAGCGCAGATACCAAATACT
GTCCTTCTAGTGTAGCCGTAGTTAGGCCACCACTTCAAGAACTCTGTAGCACCGCCTACATACCTCGCTC
TGCTAATCCTGTTACCAGTGGCTGCTGCCAGTGGCGATAAGTCGTGTCTTACCGGGTTGGACTCAAGACG
ATAGTTACCGGATAAGGCGCAGCGGTCGGGCTGAACGGGGGGTTCGTGCACACAGCCCAGCTTGGAGCGA
ACGACCTACACCGAACTGAGATACCTACAGCGTGAGCTATGAGAAAGCGCCACGCTTCCCGAAGGGAGAA
AGGCGGACAGGTATCCGGTAAGCGGCAGGGTCGGAACAGGAGAGCGCACGAGGGAGCTTCCAGGGGGAAA
CGCCTGGTATCTTTATAGTCCTGTCGGGTTTCGCCACCTCTGACTTGAGCGTCGATTTTTGTGATGCTCG
TCAGGGGGGCGGAGCCTATGGAAAAACGCCAGCAACGCGGCCTTTTTACGGTTCCTGGCCTTTTGCTGGC
CTTTTGCTCACATGTTCTTTCCTGCGTTATCCCCTGATTCTGTGGATAACCGTATTACCGCCTTTGAGTG
AGCTGATACCGCTCGCCGCAGCCGAACGACCGAGCGCAGCGAGTCAGTGAGCGAGGAAGCGGAAGAGCGC
CCAATACGCAAACCGCCTCTCCCCGCGCGTTGGCCGATTCATTAATCACTCTGTGGTCTCAAATGTTGTC
TTCGCAGCTGGCACGACAGGTTTCCCGACTGGAAAGCGGGCAGTGAGCGCAACGCAATTAATGTGAGTTA
GCTCACTCATTAGGCACCCCAGGCTTTACACTTTATGCTTCCGGCTCGTATGTTGTGTGGAATTGTGAGC
GGATAACAATTTCACACAGGAAACAGCTATGACCATGATTACGCCAAGCTTGCATGCCTGCAGGTCGACT
CTAGAGGATCCCCGGGTACCGAGCTCGAATTCACTGGCCGTCGTTTTACAACGTCGTGACTGGGAAAACC
CTGGCGTTACCCAACTTAATCGCCTTGCAGCACATCCCCCTTTCGCCAGCTGGCGTAATAGCGAAGAGGC
CCGCACCGATCGCCCTTCCCAACAGTTGCGCAGCCTGAATGGCGAATGGCGCCTGATGCGGTATTTTCTC
CTTACGCATCTGTGCGGTATTTCACACCGCATATGGTGCACTCTCAGTACAATCTGCTCTGATGCCGCAT
AGTTAAGCCAGCCCCGACACCCGCCAACACCCGCTGACGCGCCCTGACGGGCTTGTCTGCTCCCGGCATC
CGCTTACAGACAAGCTGTGACGAAGACAAAGGTTGAGACCACGAA
Features (pLannotate 1.2.2; 12 found; start..end, strand, type, name):
    110..214     +  promoter       AmpR promoter: bla
    205..285     -  CDS            int (fragment): INT2_ECOLX - Protein inferred from homology: Swiss-Prot protein existence level 3. Putative integrase believed to be involved in the insertion of antibiotic resistance genes into plasmids and transposons. From Escherichia coli.
    371..427     +  CDS            GmR (fragment): gentamycin acetyltransferase; aacC1; confers resistance to gentamycin
    434..1222    +  CDS            aadA: S3AD_ECOLX - Experimental evidence at protein level: Swiss-Prot protein existence level 1. Mediates bacterial resistance to the antibiotics streptomycin and spectinomycin. From Escherichia coli.
   1396..1984    +  rep_origin     ori: high-copy-number ColE1/pMB1/pBR322/pUC origin of replication
   2167..2283    +  CDS            lacI (fragment): LACI_ECOLI - Experimental evidence at protein level: Swiss-Prot protein existence level 1. Repressor of the lactose operon. Binds allolactose as an inducer. From Escherichia coli (strain K12).
   2299..2320    +  protein_bind   CAP binding site: CAP binding activates transcription in the presence of cAMP. E. coli catabolite activator protein
   2335..2365    +  promoter       lac promoter: promoter for the E. coli lac operon
   2373..2389    +  protein_bind   lac operator: The lac repressor binds to the lac operator to inhibit transcription in E. coli. This inhibition can be relieved by adding lactose or isopropyl-β-D-thiogalactopyranoside (IPTG). lac repressor encoded by lacI
   2426..2482    -  misc_feature   MCS: pUC18/19 multiple cloning site
   2479..2636    +  CDS            lacZα (fragment): LacZα fragment of β-galactosidase; lacZ fragment
   2642..2741    -  misc_feature   bom (fragment): basis of mobility region from pBR322
