[The description below was written by a language model from this plasmid's Addgene catalogue record and pLannotate feature annotations shown in this document.]
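Description:
pICH41258 is an empty level 0 cloning vector from a modular cloning (MoClo) system designed for the standardized, hierarchical assembly of multigene constructs. It is a self-made, pUC19-derived bacterial plasmid. The catalogue gives a backbone size of 2,247 bp, while the deposited full sequence is 2,845 nt; the difference presumably reflects the replaceable lacZα selection cassette, though the record does not say so. The plasmid carries no gene insert. It replicates in E. coli at high copy number from a ColE1/pMB1/pUC-type origin, and selection is by spectinomycin, conferred by the aadA aminoglycoside adenylyltransferase gene (which also gives streptomycin resistance). The AmpR (bla) promoter lies upstream of aadA. Short fragments of an integron integrase and of a gentamicin acetyltransferase gene sit between them, most likely remnants of the resistance cassette's source rather than functional genes.

The cloning region is a lacZα cassette made up of a CAP binding site, the lac promoter and operator, the pUC18/19 multiple cloning site and a lacZα fragment. A residual lacI fragment and a partial bom region flank it as leftovers from the parental backbone. LacZα is listed as the selectable marker, consistent with blue/white screening: when a basic genetic part replaces the cassette, α-complementation is lost and recombinant colonies are white. In modular cloning systems, level 0 vectors store individual standardized parts such as promoters, coding sequences or terminators, which are later combined into transcription units and multigene constructs. The record does not annotate the type IIS restriction sites or fusion overhangs, nor does it state which class of part this particular vector accepts.
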