Addgene plasmid #47987: pICH41258
Purpose: (Empty Backbone)
Depositing lab: Sylvestre Marillonnet. Depositing organization: Leibniz Institute of Plant Biochemistry (IPB). Publication: A modular cloning system for standardized assembly of multigene constructs. Weber E, Engler C, Gruetzner R, Werner S, Marillonnet S. PLoS One. 2011 Feb 18;6(2):e16765. doi: 10.1371/journal.pone.0016765. PubMed 21364738.
Backbone
  Vector backbone: pUC19-derived
  Backbone manufacturer: self-made
  Backbone size (bp): 2247
  Vector type: Unspecified
  Selectable markers: LacZ alpha
Growth in bacteria
  Bacterial resistance: Spectinomycin, 50 μg/mL
  Growth temperature: 37°C
  Growth strain: DH10B
  Copy number: High Copy
Gene/Insert
  Gene/Insert name: None
Terms and licenses: Academic/Nonprofit Terms; Industry Terms: Not Available to Industry
Depositor comments: level 0 cloning vector
How to cite: pICH41258 was a gift from Sylvestre Marillonnet (Addgene plasmid # 47987 ; http://n2t.net/addgene:47987 ; RRID:Addgene_47987)
