>Addgene plasmid #47987 | pICH41258 | addgene partial sequence | sequence record 71107 | MoCloF 5'-agcgaggaagcggaagagcg-3'
CGCCTCTCCCCGCGCGTTGGCCGATTCATTAATCACTCTGTGGTCTCAAATGTTGTCTTCGCAGCTGGCA
CGACAGGTTTCCCGACTGGAAAGCGGGCAGTGAGCGCAACGCAATTAATGTGAGTTAGCTCACTCATTAG
GCACCCCAGGCTTTACACTTTATGCTTCCGGCTCGTATGTTGTGTGGAATTGTGAGCGGATAACAATTTC
ACACAGGAAACAGCTATGACCATGATTACGCCAAGCTTGCATGCCTGCAGGTCGACTCTAGAGGATCCCC
GGGTACCGAGCTCGAATTCACTGGCCGTCGTTTTACAACGTCGTGACTGGGAAAACCCTGGCGTTACCCA
ACTTAATCGCCTTGCAGCACATCCCCCTTTCGCCAGCTGGCGTAATAGCGAAGAGGCCCGCACCGATCGC
CCTTCCCAACAGTTGCGCAGCCTGAATGGCGAATGGCGCCTGATGCGGTATTTTCTCCTTACGCATCTGT
GCGGTATTTCACACCGCATATGGTGCACTCTCAGTACAATCTGCTCTGATGCCGCATAGTTAAGCCAGCC
CCGACACCCGCCAACACCCGCTGACGCGCCCTGACGGGCTTGTCTGCTCCCGGCATCCGCTTACAGACAA
GCTGTGACGAAGACAAAGGTTGAGACCACGAAGTGGCTCTTCAGTGGACGAAAGGGCCTCGTGATACGCC
TATTTTTATAGGTTAATGTCATGATAATAATGGTTTCTTAGACGTCAGGTGGCACTTTTCGGGGAAATGT
GCGCGGAACCCCTATTTGTTTATTTTTCTAAATACATTCAAATATGTATCCGCTCATGAGACAATAACCC
TGATAAATGCTTCAATAATATTGAAAAAGGAAGAGTATGCGCTCACGCAACTGGTCCAGAACCTTGACCG
AACGCAGCGGTGGTAACGGCGCAGTGGCGGTTTTCATGGCTTGTTATGACTGTTTTTTTGGGGTACAGTC
TATGCCTCGGGCATCCAAGCAGCAAGCGCGTTACGCCGTGGGTCGATGTTTGATGTTATGGAGCAGCAAC
GATGTTACGCAGCAGGGCAGTCGCCCT
